Addgene plasmid #139661: pORANGE Cacnb2-GFP KI
Purpose: Endogenous tagging of CaVβ2: C-terminal (amino acid position: Q655)
Depositing lab: Harold MacGillavry. Depositing organization: Utrecht University. Publication: ORANGE: A CRISPR/Cas9-based genome editing toolbox for epitope tagging of endogenous proteins in neurons. Willems J, de Jong APH, Scheefhals N, Mertens E, Catsburg LAE, Poorthuis RB, de Winter F, Verhaagen J, Meye FJ, MacGillavry HD. PLoS Biol. 2020 Apr 10;18(4):e3000665. doi: 10.1371/journal.pbio.3000665. PubMed 32275651.
Backbone
  Vector backbone: pORANGE
  Backbone size w/o insert (bp): 9260
  Vector type: Mammalian Expression
Growth in bacteria
  Bacterial resistance: Ampicillin, 100 μg/mL
  Growth temperature: 37°C
  Growth strain: DH5alpha
  Copy number: High Copy
Gene/Insert
  Gene/Insert name: gRNA and GFP donor
  gRNA/shRNA sequence: GAGACACGCACGGTCATTGG
  Species: R. norvegicus (rat)
  Promoter: U6 and Cbh
  Cloning method: Restriction Enzyme; 5′ cloning site Unknown (unknown if destroyed)
  Sequencing primers: 5′ aaggctgttagagagataattggaa; 3′ cgggccatttaccgtaagtt
Terms and licenses: Academic/Nonprofit Terms; Industry Terms: Not Available to Industry
How to cite: pORANGE Cacnb2-GFP KI was a gift from Harold MacGillavry (Addgene plasmid # 139661 ; http://n2t.net/addgene:139661 ; RRID:Addgene_139661)
