[The description below was written by a language model from this plasmid's Addgene catalogue record and pLannotate feature annotations shown in this document.]
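Description:
pORANGE Cacnb2-GFP KI is a single-plasmid CRISPR/Cas9 knock-in construct built on the pORANGE backbone, a mammalian expression vector designed for epitope or fluorescent tagging of endogenous proteins in neurons. It is propagated in E. coli as a high-copy plasmid through a ColE1/pUC-type origin and selected with ampicillin via the β-lactamase gene. An f1 phage origin is also present. One AAV2 inverted terminal repeat is annotated downstream of the Cas9 cassette. With only a single ITR detected, the record does not support describing this plasmid as an AAV packaging vector.

The payload combines all the components needed for targeted integration. A human U6 RNA polymerase III promoter drives a guide RNA with the S. pyogenes Cas9 scaffold, directed against rat Cacnb2, which encodes the calcium channel auxiliary subunit CaVβ2. Immediately downstream lies the donor module, an EGFP coding sequence with no annotated promoter of its own, so fluorescence is expected only after in-frame insertion at the genomic locus. A second cassette uses the Cbh promoter (CMV enhancer, chicken β-actin promoter and hybrid intron) to express S. pyogenes Cas9. The annotation splits Cas9 into contiguous N- and C-terminal portions, preceded by a fragment matching an HA epitope tag and terminated by a bGH polyadenylation signal. A short additional gRNA scaffold fragment is annotated between the guide cassette and EGFP, but its role is not stated.

The stated purpose is C-terminal GFP tagging of endogenous CaVβ2 at amino acid position Q655. This allows the protein to be visualised at native expression levels rather than by overexpression. The annotated sequence length equals the size listed for the backbone without insert, so that catalogue figure evidently refers to the full construct.
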