Features (pLannotate 1.2.2; 19 found; start..end, strand, type, name):
     39..279     +  promoter       U6 promoter: RNA polymerase III promoter for human U6 snRNA
    308..383     +  misc_RNA       gRNA scaffold: guide RNA scaffold for the Streptococcus pyogenes CRISPR/Cas9 system
    390..433     +  misc_RNA       gRNA scaffold (fragment): guide RNA scaffold for the Streptococcus pyogenes CRISPR/Cas9 system
    512..1225    +  CDS            EGFP: EGFP is a basic (constitutively fluorescent) green fluorescent protein published in 1996, derived from Aequorea victoria. It is reported to be a rapidly-maturing weak dimer with moderate acid sensitivity.
   1302..1587    +  enhancer       CMV enhancer: human cytomegalovirus immediate early enhancer; contains an 18-bp deletion relative to the standard CMV enhancer
   1589..1866    +  promoter       chicken β-actin promoter: No description available
   1867..2094    +  intron         hybrid intron: hybrid between chicken β-actin (CBA) and minute virus of mice (MMV) introns (Gray et al., 2011)
   2115..2142    +  CDS            3xHA (fragment): three tandem HA epitope tags
   2175..3776    +  CDS            Cas9(N): N-terminal portion of Streptococcus pyogenes Cas9 (Zetsche et al., 2015)
   3777..6275    +  CDS            Cas9(C): C-terminal portion of Streptococcus pyogenes Cas9 (Zetsche et al., 2015)
   6345..6456    +  polyA_signal   bGH poly(A) signal: bovine growth hormone polyadenylation signal
   6561..6701    +  repeat_region  AAV2 ITR: inverted terminal repeat of adeno-associated virus serotype 2 inverted
   6706..6757    -  misc_feature   bom (fragment): basis of mobility region from pBR322
   6776..7231    +  rep_origin     f1 ori (sequence partly withheld): f1 bacteriophage origin of replication; arrow indicates direction of (+) strand synthesis
   7232..7281    -  misc_feature   bom (fragment): basis of mobility region from pBR322
   7383..7418    -  CDS            rop (fragment): Rop protein, which maintains plasmids at low copy number; rop
   7513..7617    +  promoter       AmpR promoter: bla
   7618..8478    +  CDS            AmpR: β-lactamase; bla; confers resistance to ampicillin, carbenicillin, and related antibiotics
   8649..9237    +  rep_origin     ori: high-copy-number ColE1/pMB1/pBR322/pUC origin of replication
>Addgene plasmid #139661 | pORANGE Cacnb2-GFP KI | addgene full sequence | sequence record 291896 | Addgene NGS Result
ACGGTTCCTGGCCTTTTGCTGGCCTTTTGCTCACATGTGAGGGCCTATTTCCCATGATTCCTTCATATTT
GCATATACGATACAAGGCTGTTAGAGAGATAATTGGAATTAATTTGACTGTAAACACAAAGATATTAGTA
CAAAATACGTGACGTAGAAAGTAATAATTTCTTGGGTAGTTTGCAGTTTTAAAATTATGTTTTAAAATGG
ACTATCATATGCTTACCGTAACTTGAAAGTATTTCGATTTCTTGGCTTTATATATCTTGTGGAAAGGACG
AAACACCGAGACACGCACGGTCATTGGGTTTTAGAGCTAGAAATAGCAAGTTAAAATAAGGCTAGTCCGT
TATCAACTTGAAAAAGTGGCACCGAGTCGGTGCTTTTTTGTTTTAGAGCTAGAAATAGCAAGTTAAAATA
AGGCTAGTCCGTTTTTAGCGCGTGCGCCAATTCTGCAGACAAATGGCTCTAGAAGCTTGAGACACGCACG
GTCATTGGGGGAGCTAGCGGAGTGAGCAAGGGCGAGGAGCTGTTCACCGGGGTGGTGCCCATCCTGGTCG
AGCTGGACGGCGACGTAAACGGCCACAAGTTCAGCGTGTCCGGCGAGGGCGAGGGCGATGCCACCTACGG
CAAGCTGACCCTGAAGTTCATCTGCACCACCGGCAAGCTGCCCGTGCCCTGGCCCACCCTCGTGACCACC
CTGACCTACGGCGTGCAGTGCTTCAGCCGCTACCCCGACCACATGAAGCAGCACGACTTCTTCAAGTCCG
CCATGCCCGAAGGCTACGTCCAGGAGCGCACCATCTTCTTCAAGGACGACGGCAACTACAAGACCCGCGC
CGAGGTGAAGTTCGAGGGCGACACCCTGGTGAACCGCATCGAGCTGAAGGGCATCGACTTCAAGGAGGAC
GGCAACATCCTGGGGCACAAGCTGGAGTACAACTACAACAGCCACAACGTCTATATCATGGCCGACAAGC
AGAAGAACGGCATCAAGGTGAACTTCAAGATCCGCCACAACATCGAGGACGGCAGCGTGCAGCTCGCCGA
CCACTACCAGCAGAACACCCCCATCGGCGACGGCCCCGTGCTGCTGCCCGACAACCACTACCTGAGCACC
CAGTCCGCCCTGAGCAAAGACCCCAACGAGAAGCGCGATCACATGGTCCTGCTGGAGTTCGTGACCGCCG
CCGGGATCACTCTCGGCATGGACGAGCTGTACAAGAGCGCTTGAGAGACACGCACGGTCATTGGGGGCTC
GAGGATCCTAGGACGCGTCCTAGGACGCGTCCAGAGGTACCCGTTACATAACTTACGGTAAATGGCCCGC
CTGGCTGACCGCCCAACGACCCCCGCCCATTGACGTCAATAGTAACGCCAATAGGGACTTTCCATTGACG
TCAATGGGTGGAGTATTTACGGTAAACTGCCCACTTGGCAGTACATCAAGTGTATCATATGCCAAGTACG
CCCCCTATTGACGTCAATGACGGTAAATGGCCCGCCTGGCATTGTGCCCAGTACATGACCTTATGGGACT
TTCCTACTTGGCAGTACATCTACGTATTAGTCATCGCTATTACCATGGTCGAGGTGAGCCCCACGTTCTG
CTTCACTCTCCCCATCTCCCCCCCCTCCCCACCCCCAATTTTGTATTTATTTATTTTTTAATTATTTTGT
GCAGCGATGGGGGCGGGGGGGGGGGGGGGGCGCGCGCCAGGCGGGGCGGGGCGGGGCGAGGGGCGGGGCG
GGGCGAGGCGGAGAGGTGCGGCGGCAGCCAATCAGAGCGGCGCGCTCCGAAAGTTTCCTTTTATGGCGAG
GCGGCGGCGGCGGCGGCCCTATAAAAAGCGAAGCGCGCGGCGGGCGGGAGTCGCTGCGCGCTGCCTTCGC
CCCGTGCCCCGCTCCGCCGCCGCCTCGCGCCGCCCGCCCCGGCTCTGACTGACCGCGTTACTCCCACAGG
TGAGCGGGCGGGACGGCCCTTCTCCTCCGGGCTGTAATTAGCTGAGCAAGAGGTAAGGGTTTAAGGGATG
GTTGGTTGGTGGGGTATTAATGTTTAATTACCTGGAGCACCTGCCTGAAATCACTTTTTTTCAGGTTGGA
CCGGTGCCACCATGTACCCATACGATGTTCCAGATTACGCTTCGCCGAAGAAAAAGCGCAAGGTCGAAGC
GTCCGACAAGAAGTACAGCATCGGCCTGGACATCGGCACCAACTCTGTGGGCTGGGCCGTGATCACCGAC
GAGTACAAGGTGCCCAGCAAGAAATTCAAGGTGCTGGGCAACACCGACCGGCACAGCATCAAGAAGAACC
TGATCGGAGCCCTGCTGTTCGACAGCGGCGAAACAGCCGAGGCCACCCGGCTGAAGAGAACCGCCAGAAG
AAGATACACCAGACGGAAGAACCGGATCTGCTATCTGCAAGAGATCTTCAGCAACGAGATGGCCAAGGTG
GACGACAGCTTCTTCCACAGACTGGAAGAGTCCTTCCTGGTGGAAGAGGATAAGAAGCACGAGCGGCACC
CCATCTTCGGCAACATCGTGGACGAGGTGGCCTACCACGAGAAGTACCCCACCATCTACCACCTGAGAAA
GAAACTGGTGGACAGCACCGACAAGGCCGACCTGCGGCTGATCTATCTGGCCCTGGCCCACATGATCAAG
TTCCGGGGCCACTTCCTGATCGAGGGCGACCTGAACCCCGACAACAGCGACGTGGACAAGCTGTTCATCC
AGCTGGTGCAGACCTACAACCAGCTGTTCGAGGAAAACCCCATCAACGCCAGCGGCGTGGACGCCAAGGC
CATCCTGTCTGCCAGACTGAGCAAGAGCAGACGGCTGGAAAATCTGATCGCCCAGCTGCCCGGCGAGAAG
AAGAATGGCCTGTTCGGAAACCTGATTGCCCTGAGCCTGGGCCTGACCCCCAACTTCAAGAGCAACTTCG
ACCTGGCCGAGGATGCCAAACTGCAGCTGAGCAAGGACACCTACGACGACGACCTGGACAACCTGCTGGC
CCAGATCGGCGACCAGTACGCCGACCTGTTTCTGGCCGCCAAGAACCTGTCCGACGCCATCCTGCTGAGC
GACATCCTGAGAGTGAACACCGAGATCACCAAGGCCCCCCTGAGCGCCTCTATGATCAAGAGATACGACG
AGCACCACCAGGACCTGACCCTGCTGAAAGCTCTCGTGCGGCAGCAGCTGCCTGAGAAGTACAAAGAGAT
TTTCTTCGACCAGAGCAAGAACGGCTACGCCGGCTACATTGACGGCGGAGCCAGCCAGGAAGAGTTCTAC
AAGTTCATCAAGCCCATCCTGGAAAAGATGGACGGCACCGAGGAACTGCTCGTGAAGCTGAACAGAGAGG
ACCTGCTGCGGAAGCAGCGGACCTTCGACAACGGCAGCATCCCCCACCAGATCCACCTGGGAGAGCTGCA
CGCCATTCTGCGGCGGCAGGAAGATTTTTACCCATTCCTGAAGGACAACCGGGAAAAGATCGAGAAGATC
CTGACCTTCCGCATCCCCTACTACGTGGGCCCTCTGGCCAGGGGAAACAGCAGATTCGCCTGGATGACCA
GAAAGAGCGAGGAAACCATCACCCCCTGGAACTTCGAGGAAGTGGTGGACAAGGGCGCTTCCGCCCAGAG
CTTCATCGAGCGGATGACCAACTTCGATAAGAACCTGCCCAACGAGAAGGTGCTGCCCAAGCACAGCCTG
CTGTACGAGTACTTCACCGTGTATAACGAGCTGACCAAAGTGAAATACGTGACCGAGGGAATGAGAAAGC
CCGCCTTCCTGAGCGGCGAGCAGAAAAAGGCCATCGTGGACCTGCTGTTCAAGACCAACCGGAAAGTGAC
CGTGAAGCAGCTGAAAGAGGACTACTTCAAGAAAATCGAGTGCTTCGACTCCGTGGAAATCTCCGGCGTG
GAAGATCGGTTCAACGCCTCCCTGGGCACATACCACGATCTGCTGAAAATTATCAAGGACAAGGACTTCC
TGGACAATGAGGAAAACGAGGACATTCTGGAAGATATCGTGCTGACCCTGACACTGTTTGAGGACAGAGA
GATGATCGAGGAACGGCTGAAAACCTATGCCCACCTGTTCGACGACAAAGTGATGAAGCAGCTGAAGCGG
CGGAGATACACCGGCTGGGGCAGGCTGAGCCGGAAGCTGATCAACGGCATCCGGGACAAGCAGTCCGGCA
AGACAATCCTGGATTTCCTGAAGTCCGACGGCTTCGCCAACAGAAACTTCATGCAGCTGATCCACGACGA
CAGCCTGACCTTTAAAGAGGACATCCAGAAAGCCCAGGTGTCCGGCCAGGGCGATAGCCTGCACGAGCAC
ATTGCCAATCTGGCCGGCAGCCCCGCCATTAAGAAGGGCATCCTGCAGACAGTGAAGGTGGTGGACGAGC
TCGTGAAAGTGATGGGCCGGCACAAGCCCGAGAACATCGTGATCGAAATGGCCAGAGAGAACCAGACCAC
CCAGAAGGGACAGAAGAACAGCCGCGAGAGAATGAAGCGGATCGAAGAGGGCATCAAAGAGCTGGGCAGC
CAGATCCTGAAAGAACACCCCGTGGAAAACACCCAGCTGCAGAACGAGAAGCTGTACCTGTACTACCTGC
AGAATGGGCGGGATATGTACGTGGACCAGGAACTGGACATCAACCGGCTGTCCGACTACGATGTGGACCA
TATCGTGCCTCAGAGCTTTCTGAAGGACGACTCCATCGACAACAAGGTGCTGACCAGAAGCGACAAGAAC
CGGGGCAAGAGCGACAACGTGCCCTCCGAAGAGGTCGTGAAGAAGATGAAGAACTACTGGCGGCAGCTGC
TGAACGCCAAGCTGATTACCCAGAGAAAGTTCGACAATCTGACCAAGGCCGAGAGAGGCGGCCTGAGCGA
ACTGGATAAGGCCGGCTTCATCAAGAGACAGCTGGTGGAAACCCGGCAGATCACAAAGCACGTGGCACAG
ATCCTGGACTCCCGGATGAACACTAAGTACGACGAGAATGACAAGCTGATCCGGGAAGTGAAAGTGATCA
CCCTGAAGTCCAAGCTGGTGTCCGATTTCCGGAAGGATTTCCAGTTTTACAAAGTGCGCGAGATCAACAA
CTACCACCACGCCCACGACGCCTACCTGAACGCCGTCGTGGGAACCGCCCTGATCAAAAAGTACCCTAAG
CTGGAAAGCGAGTTCGTGTACGGCGACTACAAGGTGTACGACGTGCGGAAGATGATCGCCAAGAGCGAGC
AGGAAATCGGCAAGGCTACCGCCAAGTACTTCTTCTACAGCAACATCATGAACTTTTTCAAGACCGAGAT
TACCCTGGCCAACGGCGAGATCCGGAAGCGGCCTCTGATCGAGACAAACGGCGAAACCGGGGAGATCGTG
TGGGATAAGGGCCGGGATTTTGCCACCGTGCGGAAAGTGCTGAGCATGCCCCAAGTGAATATCGTGAAAA
AGACCGAGGTGCAGACAGGCGGCTTCAGCAAAGAGTCTATCCTGCCCAAGAGGAACAGCGATAAGCTGAT
CGCCAGAAAGAAGGACTGGGACCCTAAGAAGTACGGCGGCTTCGACAGCCCCACCGTGGCCTATTCTGTG
CTGGTGGTGGCCAAAGTGGAAAAGGGCAAGTCCAAGAAACTGAAGAGTGTGAAAGAGCTGCTGGGGATCA
CCATCATGGAAAGAAGCAGCTTCGAGAAGAATCCCATCGACTTTCTGGAAGCCAAGGGCTACAAAGAAGT
GAAAAAGGACCTGATCATCAAGCTGCCTAAGTACTCCCTGTTCGAGCTGGAAAACGGCCGGAAGAGAATG
CTGGCCTCTGCCGGCGAACTGCAGAAGGGAAACGAACTGGCCCTGCCCTCCAAATATGTGAACTTCCTGT
ACCTGGCCAGCCACTATGAGAAGCTGAAGGGCTCCCCCGAGGATAATGAGCAGAAACAGCTGTTTGTGGA
ACAGCACAAGCACTACCTGGACGAGATCATCGAGCAGATCAGCGAGTTCTCCAAGAGAGTGATCCTGGCC
GACGCTAATCTGGACAAAGTGCTGTCCGCCTACAACAAGCACCGGGATAAGCCCATCAGAGAGCAGGCCG
AGAATATCATCCACCTGTTTACCCTGACCAATCTGGGAGCCCCTGCCGCCTTCAAGTACTTTGACACCAC
CATCGACCGGAAGAGGTACACCAGCACCAAAGAGGTGCTGGACGCCACCCTGATCCACCAGAGCATCACC
GGCCTGTACGAGACACGGATCGACCTGTCTCAGCTGGGAGGCGACAGCCCCAAGAAGAAGAGAAAGGTGG
AGGCCAGCTAAGAATTCTAACTAGAGCTCGCTGATCAGCCTCGACTGTGCCTTCTAGTTGCCAGCCATCT
GTTGTTTGCCCCTCCCCCGTGCCTTCCTTGACCCTGGAAGGTGCCACTCCCACTGTCCTTTCCTAATAAA
ATGAGGAAATTGCATCGCATTGTCTGAGTAGGTGTCATTCTATTCTGGGGGGTGGGGTGGGGCAGGACAG
CAAGGGGGAGGATTGGGAAGAGAATAGCAGGCATGCTGGGGAGCGGCCGCAGGAACCCCTAGTGATGGAG
TTGGCCACTCCCTCTCTGCGCGCTCGCTCGCTCACTGAGGCCGGGCGACCAAAGGTCGCCCGACGCCCGG
GCTTTGCCCGGGCGGCCTCAGTGAGCGAGCGAGCGCGCAGCTGCCTGCAGGGGCGCCTGATGCGGTATTT
TCTCCTTACGCATCTGTGCGGTATTTCACACCGCATA
[95 nt withheld, positions 6758-6852]
T
[46 nt withheld, positions 6854-6899]
C
[141 nt withheld, positions 6901-7041]
CCTTTGACGTTGGAGTCCACGTTCTTT
[37 nt withheld, positions 7069-7105]
ACTCTATCTCGGGCTATTCTTTTGATTTATAAGGGATTTTGCCGATTTCGGTCTATTGGTTAAAAAATGA
GCTGATTTAACAAAAATTTAACGCGAATTTTAACAAAATATTAACGTTTACAATTTTATGGTGCACTCTC
AGTACAATCTGCTCTGATGCCGCATAGTTAAGCCAGCCCCGACACCCGCCAACACCCGCTGACGCGCCCT
GACGGGCTTGTCTGCTCCCGGCATCCGCTTACAGACAAGCTGTGACCGTCTCCGGGAGCTGCATGTGTCA
GAGGTTTTCACCGTCATCACCGAAACGCGCGAGACGAAAGGGCCTCGTGATACGCCTATTTTTATAGGTT
AATGTCATGATAATAATGGTTTCTTAGACGTCAGGTGGCACTTTTCGGGGAAATGTGCGCGGAACCCCTA
TTTGTTTATTTTTCTAAATACATTCAAATATGTATCCGCTCATGAGACAATAACCCTGATAAATGCTTCA
ATAATATTGAAAAAGGAAGAGTATGAGTATTCAACATTTCCGTGTCGCCCTTATTCCCTTTTTTGCGGCA
TTTTGCCTTCCTGTTTTTGCTCACCCAGAAACGCTGGTGAAAGTAAAAGATGCTGAAGATCAGTTGGGTG
CACGAGTGGGTTACATCGAACTGGATCTCAACAGCGGTAAGATCCTTGAGAGTTTTCGCCCCGAAGAACG
TTTTCCAATGATGAGCACTTTTAAAGTTCTGCTATGTGGCGCGGTATTATCCCGTATTGACGCCGGGCAA
GAGCAACTCGGTCGCCGCATACACTATTCTCAGAATGACTTGGTTGAGTACTCACCAGTCACAGAAAAGC
ATCTTACGGATGGCATGACAGTAAGAGAATTATGCAGTGCTGCCATAACCATGAGTGATAACACTGCGGC
CAACTTACTTCTGACAACGATCGGAGGACCGAAGGAGCTAACCGCTTTTTTGCACAACATGGGGGATCAT
GTAACTCGCCTTGATCGTTGGGAACCGGAGCTGAATGAAGCCATACCAAACGACGAGCGTGACACCACGA
TGCCTGTAGCAATGGCAACAACGTTGCGCAAACTATTAACTGGCGAACTACTTACTCTAGCTTCCCGGCA
ACAATTAATAGACTGGATGGAGGCGGATAAAGTTGCAGGACCACTTCTGCGCTCGGCCCTTCCGGCTGGC
TGGTTTATTGCTGATAAATCTGGAGCCGGTGAGCGTGGAAGCCGCGGTATCATTGCAGCACTGGGGCCAG
ATGGTAAGCCCTCCCGTATCGTAGTTATCTACACGACGGGGAGTCAGGCAACTATGGATGAACGAAATAG
ACAGATCGCTGAGATAGGTGCCTCACTGATTAAGCATTGGTAACTGTCAGACCAAGTTTACTCATATATA
CTTTAGATTGATTTAAAACTTCATTTTTAATTTAAAAGGATCTAGGTGAAGATCCTTTTTGATAATCTCA
TGACCAAAATCCCTTAACGTGAGTTTTCGTTCCACTGAGCGTCAGACCCCGTAGAAAAGATCAAAGGATC
TTCTTGAGATCCTTTTTTTCTGCGCGTAATCTGCTGCTTGCAAACAAAAAAACCACCGCTACCAGCGGTG
GTTTGTTTGCCGGATCAAGAGCTACCAACTCTTTTTCCGAAGGTAACTGGCTTCAGCAGAGCGCAGATAC
CAAATACTGTTCTTCTAGTGTAGCCGTAGTTAGGCCACCACTTCAAGAACTCTGTAGCACCGCCTACATA
CCTCGCTCTGCTAATCCTGTTACCAGTGGCTGCTGCCAGTGGCGATAAGTCGTGTCTTACCGGGTTGGAC
TCAAGACGATAGTTACCGGATAAGGCGCAGCGGTCGGGCTGAACGGGGGGTTCGTGCACACAGCCCAGCT
TGGAGCGAACGACCTACACCGAACTGAGATACCTACAGCGTGAGCTATGAGAAAGCGCCACGCTTCCCGA
AGGGAGAAAGGCGGACAGGTATCCGGTAAGCGGCAGGGTCGGAACAGGAGAGCGCACGAGGGAGCTTCCA
GGGGGAAACGCCTGGTATCTTTATAGTCCTGTCGGGTTTCGCCACCTCTGACTTGAGCGTCGATTTTTGT
GATGCTCGTCAGGGGGGCGGAGCCTATGGAAAAACGCCAGCAACGCGGCCTTTTT
